Addgene plasmid #41132: pOPINCDF
Purpose: (Empty Backbone)
Depositing lab: Ray Owens. Depositing organization: University of Oxford.
Backbone
  Vector backbone: pCDFduet-1
  Backbone manufacturer: Merck
  Vector type: Bacterial Expression
Growth in bacteria
  Bacterial resistance: Spectinomycin, 50 μg/mL
  Growth temperature: 37°C
  Growth strain: DH5alpha
  Copy number: Unknown
Terms and licenses: Academic/Nonprofit Terms; Industry Terms: Not Available to Industry
How to cite: pOPINCDF was a gift from Ray Owens (Addgene plasmid # 41132 ; http://n2t.net/addgene:41132 ; RRID:Addgene_41132)
