[The description below was written by a language model from this plasmid's Addgene catalogue record and pLannotate feature annotations shown in this document.]
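Description:
pOPINCDF is an empty bacterial expression backbone of about 3.9 kb derived from pCDFDuet-1. It replicates in E. coli from the CloDF13 (CDF) origin, which is compatible with other common origins, so it can be maintained in the same cell as additional plasmids. Selection is by spectinomycin through the aadA aminoglycoside adenylyltransferase gene (SmR, which also confers streptomycin resistance), annotated downstream of an AmpR-type promoter. The copy number is not recorded.

The expression region is a T7lac arrangement. A T7 promoter spanning the sequence origin is followed directly by a lac operator and the efficient T7 gene 10 ribosome binding site, and the unit is closed by a T7 terminator. A lacI gene with its own promoter supplies lac repressor, so transcription stays off until IPTG is added in a host that provides T7 RNA polymerase. Between the ribosome binding site and the terminator sits a lacZα cassette with its own CAP binding site, lac promoter and lac operator. In an empty cloning vector such a cassette typically acts as a replaceable stuffer for blue/white screening, with insert-containing clones losing the lacZα signal, although the record does not describe the cloning method or sites.

Partial matches to an S-Tag and a SET1 tag lie downstream of lacZα. Short TcR fragments flank the lacI region. All of these are only fragments, probably backbone remnants or incidental matches, so they should not be assumed to be functional. The record states no insert and no intended fusion tag. The compatible origin and marker suit co-expression of a protein alongside partners carried on other plasmids.
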