Features (pLannotate 1.2.2; 18 found; start..end, strand, type, name):
      3..27      +  protein_bind   lac operator: The lac repressor binds to the lac operator to inhibit transcription in E. coli. This inhibition can be relieved by adding lactose or isopropyl-β-D-thiogalactopyranoside (IPTG). lac repressor encoded by lacI
     42..64      +  RBS            RBS: efficient ribosome binding site from bacteriophage T7 gene 10 (Olins and Rangwala, 1989)
    168..189     +  protein_bind   CAP binding site: CAP binding activates transcription in the presence of cAMP. E. coli catabolite activator protein
    204..234     +  promoter       lac promoter: promoter for the E. coli lac operon
    242..258     +  protein_bind   lac operator: The lac repressor binds to the lac operator to inhibit transcription in E. coli. This inhibition can be relieved by adding lactose or isopropyl-β-D-thiogalactopyranoside (IPTG). lac repressor encoded by lacI
    278..451     +  CDS            lacZα: LacZα fragment of β-galactosidase; lacZ fragment
    487..528     +  CDS            S-Tag (fragment): affinity and epitope tag derived from pancreatic ribonuclease A
    558..575     +  CDS            SET1 (fragment): solubility-enhancement tag derived from T7 phage gene 10B
    583..630     +  terminator     T7 terminator: transcription terminator for bacteriophage T7 RNA polymerase
    801..1592    -  CDS            SmR: aminoglycoside adenylyltransferase (Murphy, 1985); aadA; confers resistance to spectinomycin and streptomycin
   1593..1684    -  promoter       AmpR promoter: bla
   1732..2470    -  rep_origin     CloDF13 ori: Plasmids containing the CloDF13 (CDF) origin of replication can be propagated in E. coli cells that contain additional plasmids with compatible origins.
   2567..2631    -  CDS            TcR (fragment): tetracycline efflux protein; tet; confers resistance to tetracycline
   2646..2667    -  protein_bind   CAP binding site: CAP binding activates transcription in the presence of cAMP. E. coli catabolite activator protein
   2680..3762    -  CDS            lacI: lac repressor; lacI; The lac repressor binds to the lac operator to inhibit transcription in E. coli. This inhibition can be relieved by adding lactose or isopropyl-β-D-thiogalactopyranoside (IPTG).
   3763..3840    -  promoter       lacI promoter: lacI
   3848..3883    -  CDS            TcR (fragment): tetracycline efflux protein; tet; confers resistance to tetracycline
   3886..2       +  promoter       T7 promoter (across the origin): promoter for bacteriophage T7 RNA polymerase
>Addgene plasmid #41132 | pOPINCDF | depositor full sequence | sequence record 54724 | pOPINCDF sequence 3902 bps
GGGGAATTGTGAGCGGATAACAATTCCCCTGTAGAAATAATTTTGTTTAACTTTAATAAGGAGATATACC
ATGGCACACCATCACCACCATCACAGCAGCGGTCTGGAAGTTCTGTTTCAGGGTACCGTCGACCCGACTG
GAAAGCGGGCAGTGAGCGCAACGCAATTAATGTGAGTTAGCTCACTCATTAGGCACCCCAGGCTTTACAC
TTTATGCTTCCGGCTCGTATGTTGTGTGGAATTGTGAGCGGATAACAATTTCACACAGGAAACAGCTATG
ACCATGATTACGGATTCACTGGCCGTCGTTTTACAACGTCGTGACTGGGAAAACCCTGGCGTTACCCAAC
TTAATCGCCTTGCAGCACATCCCCCTTTCGCCAGCTGGCGTAATAGCGAAGAGGCCCGCACCGATCGCCC
TTCCCAACAGTTGCGCAGCCTGAATGGCGAATGGCGCCAAGCTTTCTAGACCAGCTCGAGTCTGGTAAAG
AAACCGCTGCTGCGAAATTTGAACGCCAGCACATGGACTCGTCTACTAGCGCAGCTTAATTAACCTAGGC
TGCTGCCACCGCTGAGCAATAACTAGCATAACCCCTTGGGGCCTCTAAACGGGTCTTGAGGGGTTTTTTG
CTGAAACCTCAGGCATTTGAGAAGCACACGGTCACACTGCTTCCGGTAGTCAATAAACCGGTAAACCAGC
AATAGACATAAGCGGCTATTTAACGACCCTGCCCTGAACCGACGACCGGGTCATCGTGGCCGGATCTTGC
GGCCCCTCGGCTTGAACGAATTGTTAGACATTATTTGCCGACTACCTTGGTGATCTCGCCTTTCACGTAG
TGGACAAATTCTTCCAACTGATCTGCGCGCGAGGCCAAGCGATCTTCTTCTTGTCCAAGATAAGCCTGTC
TAGCTTCAAGTATGACGGGCTGATACTGGGCCGGCAGGCGCTCCATTGCCCAGTCGGCAGCGACATCCTT
CGGCGCGATTTTGCCGGTTACTGCGCTGTACCAAATGCGGGACAACGTAAGCACTACATTTCGCTCATCG
CCAGCCCAGTCGGGCGGCGAGTTCCATAGCGTTAAGGTTTCATTTAGCGCCTCAAATAGATCCTGTTCAG
GAACCGGATCAAAGAGTTCCTCCGCCGCTGGACCTACCAAGGCAACGCTATGTTCTCTTGCTTTTGTCAG
CAAGATAGCCAGATCAATGTCGATCGTGGCTGGCTCGAAGATACCTGCAAGAATGTCATTGCGCTGCCAT
TCTCCAAATTGCAGTTCGCGCTTAGCTGGATAACGCCACGGAATGATGTCGTCGTGCACAACAATGGTGA
CTTCTACAGCGCGGAGAATCTCGCTCTCTCCAGGGGAAGCCGAAGTTTCCAAAAGGTCGTTGATCAAAGC
TCGCCGCGTTGTTTCATCAAGCCTTACGGTCACCGTAACCAGCAAATCAATATCACTGTGTGGCTTCAGG
CCGCCATCCACTGCGGAGCCGTACAAATGTACGGCCAGCAACGTCGGTTCGAGATGGCGCTCGATGACGC
CAACTACCTCTGATAGTTGAGTCGATACTTCGGCGATCACCGCTTCCCTCATACTCTTCCTTTTTCAATA
TTATTGAAGCATTTATCAGGGTTATTGTCTCATGAGCGGATACATATTTGAATGTATTTAGAAAAATAAA
CAAATAGCTAGCTCACTCGGTCGCTACGCTCCGGGCGTGAGACTGCGGCGGGCGCTGCGGACACATACAA
AGTTACCCACAGATTCCGTGGATAAGCAGGGGACTAACATGTGAGGCAAAACAGCAGGGCCGCGCCGGTG
GCGTTTTTCCATAGGCTCCGCCCTCCTGCCAGAGTTCACATAAACAGACGCTTTTCCGGTGCATCTGTGG
GAGCCGTGAGGCTCAACCATGAATCTGACAGTACGGGCGAAACCCGACAGGACTTAAAGATCCCCACCGT
TTCCGGCGGGTCGCTCCCTCTTGCGCTCTCCTGTTCCGACCCTGCCGTTTACCGGATACCTGTTCCGCCT
TTCTCCCTTACGGGAAGTGTGGCGCTTTCTCATAGCTCACACACTGGTATCTCGGCTCGGTGTAGGTCGT
TCGCTCCAAGCTGGGCTGTAAGCAAGAACTCCCCGTTCAGCCCGACTGCTGCGCCTTATCCGGTAACTGT
TCACTTGAGTCCAACCCGGAAAAGCACGGTAAAACGCCACTGGCAGCAGCCATTGGTAACTGGGAGTTCG
CAGAGGATTTGTTTAGCTAAACACGCGGTTGCTCTTGAAGTGTGCGCCAAAGTCCGGCTACACTGGAAGG
ACAGATTTGGTTGCTGTGCTCTGCGAAAGCCAGTTACCACGGTTAAGCAGTTCCCCAACTGACTTAACCT
TCGATCAAACCACCTCCCCAGGTGGTTTTTTCGTTTACAGGGCAAAAGATTACGCGCAGAAAAAAAGGAT
CTCAAGAAGATCCTTTGATCTTTTCTACTGAACCGCTCTAGATTTCAGTGCAATTTATCTCTTCAAATGT
AGCACCTGAAGTCAGCCCCATACGATATAAGTTGTAATTCTCATGTTAGTCATGCCCCGCGCCCACCGGA
AGGAGCTGACTGGGTTGAAGGCTCTCAAGGGCATCGGTCGAGATCCCGGTGCCTAATGAGTGAGCTAACT
TACATTAATTGCGTTGCGCTCACTGCCCGCTTTCCAGTCGGGAAACCTGTCGTGCCAGCTGCATTAATGA
ATCGGCCAACGCGCGGGGAGAGGCGGTTTGCGTATTGGGCGCCAGGGTGGTTTTTCTTTTCACCAGTGAG
ACGGGCAACAGCTGATTGCCCTTCACCGCCTGGCCCTGAGAGAGTTGCAGCAAGCGGTCCACGCTGGTTT
GCCCCAGCAGGCGAAAATCCTGTTTGATGGTGGTTAACGGCGGGATATAACATGAGCTGTCTTCGGTATC
GTCGTATCCCACTACCGAGATGTCCGCACCAACGCGCAGCCCGGACTCGGTAATGGCGCGCATTGCGCCC
AGCGCCATCTGATCGTTGGCAACCAGCATCGCAGTGGGAACGATGCCCTCATTCAGCATTTGCATGGTTT
GTTGAAAACCGGACATGGCACTCCAGTCGCCTTCCCGTTCCGCTATCGGCTGAATTTGATTGCGAGTGAG
ATATTTATGCCAGCCAGCCAGACGCAGACGCGCCGAGACAGAACTTAATGGGCCCGCTAACAGCGCGATT
TGCTGGTGACCCAATGCGACCAGATGCTCCACGCCCAGTCGCGTACCGTCTTCATGGGAGAAAATAATAC
TGTTGATGGGTGTCTGGTCAGAGACATCAAGAAATAACGCCGGAACATTAGTGCAGGCAGCTTCCACAGC
AATGGCATCCTGGTCATCCAGCGGATAGTTAATGATCAGCCCACTGACGCGTTGCGCGAGAAGATTGTGC
ACCGCCGCTTTACAGGCTTCGACGCCGCTTCGTTCTACCATCGACACCACCACGCTGGCACCCAGTTGAT
CGGCGCGAGATTTAATCGCCGCGACAATTTGCGACGGCGCGTGCAGGGCCAGACTGGAGGTGGCAACGCC
AATCAGCAACGACTGTTTGCCCGCCAGTTGTTGTGCCACGCGGTTGGGAATGTAATTCAGCTCCGCCATC
GCCGCTTCCACTTTTTCCCGCGTTTTCGCAGAAACGTGGCTGGCCTGGTTCACCACGCGGGAAACGGTCT
GATAAGAGACACCGGCATACTCTGCGACATCGTATAACGTTACTGGTTTCACATTCACCACCCTGAATTG
ACTCTCTTCCGGGCGCTATCATGCCATACCGCGAAAGGTTTTGCGCCATTCGATGGTGTCCGGGATCTCG
ACGCTCTCCCTTATGCGACTCCTGCATTAGGAAATTAATACGACTCACTATA
