>Addgene plasmid #41132 | pOPINCDF | addgene partial sequence | sequence record 61643 | T7 5'-TAATACGACTCACTATAGGG-3'
AAATAATTTTGTTTAACTTTAATAAGGAGATATACCATGGCACACCATCACCACCATCACAGCAGCGGTC
TGGAAGTTCTGTTTCAGGGTACCGTCGACCCGACTGGAAAGCGGGCAGTGAGCGCAACGCAATTAATGTG
AGTTAGCTCACTCATTAGGCACCCCAGGCTTTACACTTTATGCTTCCGGCTCGTATGTTGTGTGGAATTG
TGAGCGGATAACAATTTCACACAGGAAACAGCTATGACCATGATTACGGATTCACTGGCCGTCGTTTTAC
AACGTCGTGACTGGGAAAACCCTGGCGTTACCCAACTTAATCGCCTTGCAGCACATCCCCCTTTCGCCAG
CTGGCGTAATAGCGAAGAGGCCCGCACCGATCGCCCTTCCCAACAGTTGCGCAGCCTGAATGGCGAATGG
CGCCAAGCTTTCTAGACCAGCTCGAGTCTGGTAAAGAAACCGCTGCTGCGAAATTTGAACGCCAGCACAT
GGACTCGTCTACTAGCGCAGCTTAATTAACCTAGGCTGCTGCCACCGCTGAGCAATAACTAGCATAACCC
CTTGGGGCCTCTAAACGGGTCTTGAGGGGTTTTTTGCTGAAACCTCAGGCATTTGAGAAGCACACGGTCA
CACTGCTTCCGGTAGTCAATAAACCGGTAAACCAGCAATAGACATAAGCGGCTATTTAACGACCCTGCCC
TGAACCGACGACCGGGTCATCGTGGCCGGATCTTGCGGCCCCTCGGCTTGAACGAATTGTTAGACATTAT
TTGCCGACTACCTTGGTGATCTCGCCTTTCACGTAGTGGACAAATTCTTCCAACTGATCTGCGCGCGAGG
CCAAGCGATCTTCTTCTTGTCCAAGATAAGCCTGTC
